>Addgene plasmid #30241 | pETCON-E49/design_82 | depositor partial sequence | sequence record 13897 | Author sequence
CATATGATGAATACTAGAACAATTTATTTGGCTGGTGGTTGTTTTTGGGGTTTAGAAGCATACTTCCAAA
GAATTGATGGTGTTGTTGATGCTGTTTCTGGTTATGCAAACGGTAACACTAAGAACCCATCTTATGAAGA
TGTTTCATACAGACATACAGGTCATGCTGAAACAGTTAAAGTTACCTATGATGCTGATAAGTTGTCATTG
AACGATATCTTGCAATACTTTTTCAGAGTTGTTGATCCAACCTCCTTAAATAAGCAGGGTAACGATACCG
GTACTCAATATAGAAGTGGTGTTTATTACACAGATCCTGCTGAAGCAAGAGTTATCGCTTTGGCATTGAT
GTTCGAACAATCTAAGTACCAATTGCCATTGGTTGTTGAAAACGAACCTTTGAAGAACTTCTACGATGCT
GAAGAATACCATCAAGATTACTTGATCAAGAACCCTAACGGTTACTGTCATATCGATATCAGAAAGGCAG
ATGAACCATTGCCTGGCAAGACTCTCGAG
