>Addgene plasmid #30241 | pETCON-E49/design_82 | addgene partial sequence | sequence record 35417 | 30241 with GAL1
TACATTTTCAATTAAGATGCAGTTACTTCGCTGTTTTTCAATATTTTCTGTTATTGCTTCAGTTTTAGCA
CAGGAACTGACAACTATATGCGAGCAAATCCCCTCACCAACTTTAGAATCGACGCCGTACTCTTTGTCAA
CGACTACTATTTTGGCCAACGGGAAGGCAATGCAAGGAGTTTTTGAATATTACAAATCAGTAACGTTTGT
CAGTAATTGCGGTTCTCACCCCTCAACAACTAGCAAAGGCAGCCCCATAAACACACAGTATGTTTTTAAG
GACAATAGCTCGACGATTGAAGGTAGATACCCATACGACGTTCCAGACTACGCTCTGCAGGCTAGTGGTG
GAGGAGGCTCTGGTGGAGGCGGTAGCGGAGGCGGAGGGTCGGCTAGCCATATGATGAATACTAGAACAAT
TTATTTGGCTGGTGGTTGTTTTTGGGGTTTAGAAGCATACTTCCAAAGAATTGATGGTGTTGTTGATGCT
GTTTCTGGTTATGCAAACGGTAACACTAAGAACCCATCTTATGAAGATGTTTCATACAGACATACAGGTC
ATGCTGAAACAGTTAAAGTTACCTATGATGCTGATAAGTTGTCATTGAACGATATCTTGCAATACTTTTT
CAGAGTTGTTGATCCAACCTCCTTAAATAAGCAGGGTAACGATACCGGTACTCAATATAGAAGTGGTGTT
TATTACACAGATCCTGCTGAAGCAAGAGTTATCGCTTTGGCATTGATGTTCGAACAATCTAAGTACCAAT
TGCCATTGGTTGTTGAAAACGA
