[The description below was written by a language model from this plasmid's Addgene catalogue record.]
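Description:
pETCON-E49/design_82 is a yeast expression plasmid built on the pETCON backbone (about 5.4 kb without insert). It carries a 519 bp computationally designed open reading frame described as an Mtb ACP2 designed binding protein, E49. By its name, the insert encodes a de novo designed protein intended to bind the Mycobacterium tuberculosis acyl carrier protein ACP2. It is listed as a designed sequence rather than a gene from a natural organism. The coding region was inserted by restriction cloning between NdeI and XhoI sites, both of which remain intact, so the design can be excised or swapped for other variants in the same frame.

The plasmid is propagated in E. coli as a high-copy vector under ampicillin selection. The record gives no feature table, so the yeast promoter, yeast origin or centromere, yeast selectable marker, and any fusion partners or epitope tags flanking the insert are not stated. pETCON is generally known as a yeast surface display vector, in which inserts are expressed as fusions that tether them to the cell wall for binding measurements by flow cytometry, but that arrangement cannot be confirmed from the information given.

The construct belongs to a set of designed binders associated with a community-wide assessment of protein-interface modelling, in which computationally designed interfaces served as a benchmark for design and scoring methods. Its likely use is therefore to express this particular design in yeast so that its binding to the intended target can be tested experimentally and compared with other designs.
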