Addgene plasmid #30241: pETCON-E49/design_82
Depositing lab: David Baker. Depositing organization: University of Washington. Publication: Community-Wide Assessment of Protein-Interface Modeling Suggests Improvements to Design Methodology. Fleishman SJ, Whitehead TA, Strauch EM, Corn JE, Qin S, Zhou HX, Mitchell JC, Demerdash ON, Takeda-Shitaka M, Terashi G, Moal IH, Li X, Bates PA, Zacharias M, Park H, Ko JS, Lee H, Seok C, Bourquard T, Bernauer J, Poupon A, Aze J, Soner S, Ovali SK, Ozbek P, Tal NB, Haliloglu T, Hwang H, Vreven T, Pierce BG, Weng Z, Perez-Cano L, Pons C, Fernandez-Recio J, Jiang F, Yang F, Gong X, Cao L, Xu X, Liu B, Wang P, Li C, Wang C, Robert CH, Guharoy M, Liu S, Huang Y, Li L, Guo D, Chen Y, Xiao Y, London N, Itzhaki Z, Schueler-Furman O, Inbar Y, Patapov V, Cohen M, Schreiber G, Tsuchiya Y, Kanamori E, Standley DM, Nakamura H, Kinoshita K, Driggers CM, Hall RG, Morgan JL, Hsu VL, Zhan J, Yang Y, Zhou Y, Kastritis PL, Bonvin AM, Zhang W, Camacho CJ, Kilambi KP, Sircar A, Gray JJ, Ohue M, Uchikoga N, Matsuzaki Y, Ishida T, Akiyama Y, Khashan R, Bush S, Fouches D, Tropsha A, Esquivel-Rodriguez J, Kihara D, Stranges PB, Jacak R, Kuhlman B, Huang SY, Zou X, Wodak SJ, Janin J, Baker D. J Mol Biol. 2011 Sep 29. 10.1016/j.jmb.2011.09.031 PubMed 22001016.
Backbone
  Vector backbone: pETCON
  Backbone size w/o insert (bp): 5400
  Vector type: Yeast Expression
Growth in bacteria
  Bacterial resistance: Ampicillin, 100 μg/mL
  Growth temperature: 37°C
  Growth strain: DH5alpha
  Copy number: High Copy
Gene/Insert
  Gene/Insert name: Mtb ACP2 designed binding protein E49
  Species: Designed Sequence
  Insert size (bp): 519
  Cloning method: Restriction Enzyme; 5′ cloning site NdeI (not destroyed); 3′ cloning site XhoI (not destroyed)
  Sequencing primers: 5′ UP-GS
Resource information
  A portion of this plasmid was derived from a plasmid made by: Designed sequence
Terms and licenses: Academic/Nonprofit Terms; Industry Terms: Not Available to Industry
How to cite: pETCON-E49/design_82 was a gift from David Baker (Addgene plasmid # 30241 ; http://n2t.net/addgene:30241 ; RRID:Addgene_30241)
